Addgene plasmid #130760: pMSCVbsd-PPARD-A404W
Purpose: Vector encoding PPARD cDNA for retroviral transduction
Depositing lab: Till Adhikary. Depositing organization: Philipps-Universitaet Marburg. Publication: PPARbeta/delta recruits NCOR and regulates transcription reinitiation of ANGPTL4. Legrand N, Bretscher CL, Zielke S, Wilke B, Daude M, Fritz B, Diederich WE, Adhikary T. Nucleic Acids Res. 2019 Oct 10;47(18):9573-9591. doi: 10.1093/nar/gkz685. PubMed 31428774.
Backbone
  Vector backbone: pMSCVbsd
  Vector type: Retroviral
  Selectable markers: Blasticidin
Growth in bacteria
  Bacterial resistance: Ampicillin, 100 μg/mL
  Growth temperature: 37°C
  Growth strain: NEB Stable
  Copy number: High Copy
Gene/Insert
  Gene/Insert name: PPARD A404W
  Species: H. sapiens (human)
  Mutation: A404W
  Entrez Gene: PPARD (a.k.a. FAAR, NR1C2, NUC1, NUCI, NUCII, PPARB)
  Cloning method: Restriction Enzyme; 5′ cloning site BglII (destroyed during cloning); 3′ cloning site XhoI (not destroyed)
  Sequencing primers: 5′ pMSCVseqfw (CCCTTGAACCTCCTCGTTCGACC); 3′ pMSCVseqrv (GAGACGTGCTACTTCCATTTGTC)
Terms and licenses: Academic/Nonprofit Terms; Industry Terms: Not Available to Industry
Depositor comments: Generated by PCR mutagenesis. Please visit https://www.biorxiv.org/content/10.1101/525576v2 for BioRxiv preprint.
How to cite: pMSCVbsd-PPARD-A404W was a gift from Till Adhikary (Addgene plasmid # 130760 ; http://n2t.net/addgene:130760 ; RRID:Addgene_130760)
