[The description below was written by a language model from this plasmid's Addgene catalogue record and pLannotate feature annotations shown in this document.]
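Description:
pMSCVbsd-PPARD-A404W is a gammaretroviral (MSCV-type) expression vector of about 7.3 kb, built on the pMSCVbsd backbone to deliver a mutant human PPARD cDNA into mammalian cells by retroviral transduction. In bacteria it is maintained as a high-copy plasmid through a ColE1/pUC-type origin and selected with ampicillin via the β-lactamase gene. The remaining bacterial annotations (lac promoter/operator, and fragments of lacI, lacZα, rop, bom and TcR) are backbone remnants with no evident role in the construct's function.

The transfer cassette begins with the murine embryonic stem cell virus 5' LTR, followed by the Ψ packaging signal and a truncated gag segment lacking its start codon, which together allow the genomic RNA to be efficiently encapsidated when gag-pol and env are supplied in trans by a packaging system. The PPARD open reading frame, encoding the ligand-activated nuclear receptor PPARβ/δ, sits directly downstream. No separate internal promoter is annotated for it, so it is presumably transcribed from the 5' LTR as is usual for MSCV vectors. It carries the A404W substitution, introduced by PCR mutagenesis, and was cloned between a BglII site (destroyed) and an XhoI site. Downstream, a mouse PGK promoter drives blasticidin S deaminase, allowing blasticidin selection of stably transduced cells. The 3' LTR was matched by the annotation tool as fragments of a self-inactivating ΔU3 MMLV LTR, so the table alone does not settle whether that LTR is intact.

The record does not state the functional effect of A404W. The associated publication concerns NCOR recruitment by PPARβ/δ and transcriptional regulation of ANGPTL4, which suggests use in stable expression studies comparing receptor variants.
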