Features (pLannotate 1.2.2; 20 found; start..end, strand, type, name):
      1..517     +  LTR            5' LTR: 5' long terminal repeat from murine embryonic stem cell virus
    581..922     +  misc_feature   MESV Ψ: packaging signal of murine embryonic stem cell virus
    989..1405    +  CDS            gag (truncated): truncated Moloney murine leukemia virus (MMLV) gag gene lacking the start codon
   1482..2804    +  CDS            PPARD: PPARD_HUMAN - Also known as NR1C2, PPARB. Experimental evidence at protein level: Swiss-Prot protein existence level 1. Ligand-activated transcription factor. Receptor that binds peroxisome proliferators such as hypolipidemic drugs and fatty acids. Has a preference for poly-unsaturated fatty acids, such as gamma- linoleic acid and eicosapentanoic acid. Once activated by a ligand, the receptor binds to promoter elements of target genes. Regulates the peroxisomal beta-oxidation pathway of fatty acids. Functions as transcription activator for the acyl-CoA oxidase gene. Decreases expression of NPC
   2955..3454    +  promoter       PGK promoter: mouse phosphoglycerate kinase 1 promoter
   3475..3873    +  CDS            BSD: blasticidin S deaminase; Aspergillus terreus BSD; confers resistance to blasticidin
   3918..3952    +  LTR            3' LTR (ΔU3) (fragment): self-inactivating 3' long terminal repeat (LTR) from Moloney murine leukemia virus
   3949..4243    +  LTR            3' LTR (ΔU3) (fragment): self-inactivating 3' long terminal repeat (LTR) from Moloney murine leukemia virus
   4405..4421    -  protein_bind   lac operator: The lac repressor binds to the lac operator to inhibit transcription in E. coli. This inhibition can be relieved by adding lactose or isopropyl-β-D-thiogalactopyranoside (IPTG). lac repressor encoded by lacI
   4429..4459    -  promoter       lac promoter: promoter for the E. coli lac operon
   4474..4495    -  protein_bind   CAP binding site: CAP binding activates transcription in the presence of cAMP. E. coli catabolite activator protein
   4508..4600    -  CDS            lacI (fragment): lac repressor; lacI; The lac repressor binds to the lac operator to inhibit transcription in E. coli. This inhibition can be relieved by adding lactose or isopropyl-β-D-thiogalactopyranoside (IPTG).
   4783..5371    -  rep_origin     ori: high-copy-number ColE1/pMB1/pBR322/pUC origin of replication
   5542..6402    -  CDS            AmpR: β-lactamase; bla; confers resistance to ampicillin, carbenicillin, and related antibiotics
   6403..6507    -  promoter       AmpR promoter: bla
   6602..6637    +  CDS            rop (fragment): Rop protein, which maintains plasmids at low copy number; rop
   6739..6838    +  misc_feature   bom (fragment): basis of mobility region from pBR322
   6844..6993    -  CDS            lacZα (fragment): LacZα fragment of β-galactosidase; lacZ fragment
   6993..7194    -  CDS            TcR (fragment): tetracycline efflux protein; tet; confers resistance to tetracycline
   7195..7293    +  CDS            env (fragment): murine leukemia virus gPr80 envelope polyprotein precursor; env; proteolytically cleaved into gp70SU and p15TM subunits
>Addgene plasmid #130760 | pMSCVbsd-PPARD-A404W | addgene full sequence | sequence record 255094 | Addgene NGS Result
AATGAAAGACCCCACCTGTAGGTTTGGCAAGCTAGCTTAAGTAACGCCATTTTGCAAGGCATGGAAAATA
CATAACTGAGAATAGAGAAGTTCAGATCAAGGTTAGGAACAGAGAGACAGCAGAATATGGGCCAAACAGG
ATATCTGTGGTAAGCAGTTCCTGCCCCGGCTCAGGGCCAAGAACAGATGGTCCCCAGATGCGGTCCCGCC
CTCAGCAGTTTCTAGAGAACCATCAGATGTTTCCAGGGTGCCCCAAGGACCTGAAATGACCCTGTGCCTT
ATTTGAACTAACCAATCAGTTCGCTTCTCGCTTCTGTTCGCGCGCTTCTGCTCCCCGAGCTCAATAAAAG
AGCCCACAACCCCTCACTCGGCGCGCCAGTCCTCCGATAGACTGCGTCGCCCGGGTACCCGTATTCCCAA
TAAAGCCTCTTGCTGTTTGCATCCGAATCGTGGACTCGCTGATCCTTGGGAGGGTCTCCTCAGATTGATT
GACTGCCCACCTCGGGGGTCTTTCATTTGGAGGTTCCACCGAGATTTGGAGACCCCTGCCCAGGGACCAC
CGACCCCCCCGCCGGGAGGTAAGCTGGCCAGCGGTCGTTTCGTGTCTGTCTCTGTCTTTGTGCGTGTTTG
TGCCGGCATCTAATGTTTGCGCCTGCGTCTGTACTAGTTAGCTAACTAGCTCTGTATCTGGCGGACCCGT
GGTGGAACTGACGAGTTCTGAACACCCGGCCGCAACCCTGGGAGACGTCCCAGGGACTTTGGGGGCCGTT
TTTGTGGCCCGACCTGAGGAAGGGAGTCGATGTGGAATCCGACCCCGTCAGGATATGTGGTTCTGGTAGG
AGACGAGAACCTAAAACAGTTCCCGCCTCCGTCTGAATTTTTGCTTTCGGTTTGGAACCGAAGCCGCGCG
TCTTGTCTGCTGCAGCGCTGCAGCATCGTTCTGTGTTGTCTCTGTCTGACTGTGTTTCTGTATTTGTCTG
AAAATTAGGGCCAGACTGTTACCACTCCCTTAAGTTTGACCTTAGGTCACTGGAAAGATGTCGAGCGGAT
CGCTCACAACCAGTCGGTAGATGTCAAGAAGAGACGTTGGGTTACCTTCTGCTCTGCAGAATGGCCAACC
TTTAACGTCGGATGGCCGCGAGACGGCACCTTTAACCGAGACCTCATCACCCAGGTTAAGATCAAGGTCT
TTTCACCTGGCCCGCATGGACACCCAGACCAGGTCCCCTACATCGTGACCTGGGAAGCCTTGGCTTTTGA
CCCCCCTCCCTGGGTCAAGCCCTTTGTACACCCTAAGCCTCCGCCTCCTCTTCCTCCATCCGCCCCGTCT
CTCCCCCTTGAACCTCCTCGTTCGACCCCGCCTCGATCCTCCCTTTATCCAGCCCTCACTCCTTCTCTAG
GCGCCGGAATTAGATCCACTAGTAACGGCCGCCAGTGTGCTGGAATTCGCCCTTAGGTGTGGCGCCGAGG
GGAGATCAGCCATGGAGCAGCCACAGGAGGAAGCCCCTGAGGTCCGGGAAGAGGAGGAGAAAGAGGAAGT
GGCAGAGGCAGAAGGAGCCCCAGAGCTCAATGGGGGACCACAGCATGCACTTCCTTCCAGCAGCTACACA
GACCTCTCCCGGAGCTCCTCGCCACCCTCACTGCTGGACCAACTGCAGATGGGCTGTGACGGGGCCTCAT
GCGGCAGCCTCAACATGGAGTGCCGGGTGTGCGGGGACAAGGCATCGGGCTTCCACTACGGTGTTCATGC
ATGTGAGGGGTGCAAGGGCTTCTTCCGTCGTACGATCCGCATGAAGCTGGAGTACGAGAAGTGTGAGCGC
AGCTGCAAGATTCAGAAGAAGAACCGCAACAAGTGCCAGTACTGCCGCTTCCAGAAGTGCCTGGCACTGG
GCATGTCACACAACGCTATCCGTTTTGGTCGGATGCCGGAGGCTGAGAAGAGGAAGCTGGTGGCAGGGCT
GACTGCAAACGAGGGGAGCCAGTACAACCCACAGGTGGCCGACCTGAAGGCCTTCTCCAAGCACATCTAC
AATGCCTACCTGAAAAACTTCAACATGACCAAAAAGAAGGCCCGCAGCATCCTCACCGGCAAAGCCAGCC
ACACGGCGCCCTTTGTGATCCACGACATCGAGACATTGTGGCAGGCAGAGAAGGGGCTGGTGTGGAAGCA
GTTGGTGAATGGCCTGCCTCCCTACAAGGAGATCAGCGTGCACGTCTTCTACCGCTGCCAGTGCACCACA
GTGGAGACCGTGCGGGAGCTCACTGAGTTCGCCAAGAGCATCCCCAGCTTCAGCAGCCTCTTCCTCAACG
ACCAGGTTACCCTTCTCAAGTATGGCGTGCACGAGGCCATCTTCGCCATGCTGGCCTCTATCGTCAACAA
GGACGGGCTGCTGGTAGCCAACGGCAGTGGCTTTGTCACCCGTGAGTTCCTGCGCAGCCTCCGCAAACCC
TTCAGTGATATCATTGAGCCTAAGTTTGAATTTGCTGTCAAGTTCAACGCCCTGGAACTTGATGACAGTG
ACCTGGCCCTATTCATTGCGGCCATCATTCTGTGTGGAGACCGGCCAGGCCTCATGAACGTTCCACGGGT
GGAGGCTATCCAGGACACCATCCTGCGTGCCCTCGAATTCCACCTGCAGGCCAACCACCCTGATGCCCAG
TACCTCTTCCCCAAGCTGCTGCAGAAGATGTGGGACCTGCGGCAACTGGTCACCGAGCACGCCCAGATGA
TGCAGCGGATCAAGAAGACCGAAACCGAGACCTCGCTGCACCCTCTGCTCCAGGAGATCTACAAGGACAT
GTACTAACGGCGGCACCCAGGCCTCCCTGCAGACTCCAATGGGGCCAGCACTGGAGGGGCCCACCCACAT
GACTTTTCCATTGACCAGCTCTCAAGGGCGAATTCTGCAGATATCCATCACACTGGCGGCCGCTCGAGGT
TAACGAATTCTACCGGGTAGGGGAGGCGCTTTTCCCAAGGCAGTCTGGAGCATGCGCTTTAGCAGCCCCG
CTGGGCACTTGGCGCTACACAAGTGGCCTCTGGCCTCGCACACATTCCACATCCACCGGTAGGCGCCAAC
CGGCTCCGTTCTTTGGTGGCCCCTTCGCGCCACCTTCTACTCCTCCCCTAGTCAGGAAGTTCCCCCCCGC
CCCGCAGCTCGCGTCGTGCAGGACGTGACAAATGGAAGTAGCACGTCTCACTAGTCTCGTGCAGATGGAC
AGCACCGCTGAGCAATGGAAGCGGGTAGGCCTTTGGGGCAGCGGCCAATAGCAGCTTTGCTCCTTCGCTT
TCTGGGCTCAGAGGCTGGGAAGGGGTGGGTCCGGGGGCGGGCTCAGGGGCGGGCTCAGGGGCGGGGCGGG
CGCCCGAAGGTCCTCCGGAGGCCCGGCATTCTGCACGCTTCAAAAGCGCACGTCTGCCGCGCTGTTCTCC
TCTTCCTCATCTCCGGGCCTTTCGACCTGCAGCCCAAGCTTACCATGGCCAAGCCTTTGTCTCAAGAAGA
ATCCACCCTCATTGAAAGAGCAACGGCTACAATCAACAGCATCCCCATCTCTGAAGACTACAGCGTCGCC
AGCGCAGCTCTCTCTAGCGACGGCCGCATCTTCACTGGTGTCAATGTATATCATTTTACTGGGGGACCTT
GTGCAGAACTCGTGGTGCTGGGCACTGCTGCTGCTGCGGCAGCTGGCAACCTGACTTGTATCGTCGCGAT
CGGAAATGAGAACAGGGGCATCTTGAGCCCCTGCGGACGGTGCCGACAGGTGCTTCTCGATCTGCATCCT
GGGATCAAAGCCATAGTGAAGGACAGTGATGGACAGCCGACGGCAGTTGGGATTCGTGAATTGCTGCCCT
CTGGTTATGTGTGGGAGGGCTAATCGATAAAATAAAAGATTTTATTTAGTCTCCAGAAAAAGGGGGGAAT
GAAAGACCCCACCTGTAGGTTTGGCAAGCTAGAGAACCATCAGATGTTTCCAGGGTGCCCCAAGGACCTG
AAATGACCCTGTGCCTTATTTGAACTAACCAATCAGTTCGCTTCTCGCTTCTGTTCGCGCGCTTCTGCTC
CCCGAGCTCAATAAAAGAGCCCACAACCCCTCACTCGGCGCGCCAGTCCTCCGATAGACTGCGTCGCCCG
GGTACCCGTGTATCCAATAAACCCTCTTGCAGTTGCATCCGACTTGTGGTCTCGCTGTTCCTTGGGAGGG
TCTCCTCTGAGTGATTGACTACCCGTCAGCGGGGGTCTTTCATGGGTAACAGTTTCTTGAAGTTGGAGAA
CAACATTCTGAGGGTAGGAGTCGAATATTAAGTAATCCTGACTCAATTAGCCACTGTTTTGAATCCACAT
ACTCCAATACTCCTGAAATAGTTCATTATGGACAGCGCAGAAAGAGCTGGGGAGAATTGTGAAATTGTTA
TCCGCTCACAATTCCACACAACATACGAGCCGGAAGCATAAAGTGTAAAGCCTGGGGTGCCTAATGAGTG
AGCTAACTCACATTAATTGCGTTGCGCTCACTGCCCGCTTTCCAGTCGGGAAACCTGTCGTGCCAGCTGC
ATTAATGAATCGGCCAACGCGCGGGGAGAGGCGGTTTGCGTATTGGGCGCTCTTCCGCTTCCTCGCTCAC
TGACTCGCTGCGCTCGGTCGTTCGGCTGCGGCGAGCGGTATCAGCTCACTCAAAGGCGGTAATACGGTTA
TCCACAGAATCAGGGGATAACGCAGGAAAGAACATGTGAGCAAAAGGCCAGCAAAAGGCCAGGAACCGTA
AAAAGGCCGCGTTGCTGGCGTTTTTCCATAGGCTCCGCCCCCCTGACGAGCATCACAAAAATCGACGCTC
AAGTCAGAGGTGGCGAAACCCGACAGGACTATAAAGATACCAGGCGTTTCCCCCTGGAAGCTCCCTCGTG
CGCTCTCCTGTTCCGACCCTGCCGCTTACCGGATACCTGTCCGCCTTTCTCCCTTCGGGAAGCGTGGCGC
TTTCTCATAGCTCACGCTGTAGGTATCTCAGTTCGGTGTAGGTCGTTCGCTCCAAGCTGGGCTGTGTGCA
CGAACCCCCCGTTCAGCCCGACCGCTGCGCCTTATCCGGTAACTATCGTCTTGAGTCCAACCCGGTAAGA
CACGACTTATCGCCACTGGCAGCAGCCACTGGTAACAGGATTAGCAGAGCGAGGTATGTAGGCGGTGCTA
CAGAGTTCTTGAAGTGGTGGCCTAACTACGGCTACACTAGAAGAACAGTATTTGGTATCTGCGCTCTGCT
GAAGCCAGTTACCTTCGGAAAAAGAGTTGGTAGCTCTTGATCCGGCAAACAAACCACCGCTGGTAGCGGT
GGTTTTTTTGTTTGCAAGCAGCAGATTACGCGCAGAAAAAAAGGATCTCAAGAAGATCCTTTGATCTTTT
CTACGGGGTCTGACGCTCAGTGGAACGAAAACTCACGTTAAGGGATTTTGGTCATGAGATTATCAAAAAG
GATCTTCACCTAGATCCTTTTAAATTAAAAATGAAGTTTTAAATCAATCTAAAGTATATATGAGTAAACT
TGGTCTGACAGTTACCAATGCTTAATCAGTGAGGCACCTATCTCAGCGATCTGTCTATTTCGTTCATCCA
TAGTTGCCTGACTCCCCGTCGTGTAGATAACTACGATACGGGAGGGCTTACCATCTGGCCCCAGTGCTGC
AATGATACCGCGAGACCCACGCTCACCGGCTCCAGATTTATCAGCAATAAACCAGCCAGCCGGAAGGGCC
GAGCGCAGAAGTGGTCCTGCAACTTTATCCGCCTCCATCCAGTCTATTAATTGTTGCCGGGAAGCTAGAG
TAAGTAGTTCGCCAGTTAATAGTTTGCGCAACGTTGTTGCCATTGCTACAGGCATCGTGGTGTCACGCTC
GTCGTTTGGTATGGCTTCATTCAGCTCCGGTTCCCAACGATCAAGGCGAGTTACATGATCCCCCATGTTG
TGCAAAAAAGCGGTTAGCTCCTTCGGTCCTCCGATCGTTGTCAGAAGTAAGTTGGCCGCAGTGTTATCAC
TCATGGTTATGGCAGCACTGCATAATTCTCTTACTGTCATGCCATCCGTAAGATGCTTTTCTGTGACTGG
TGAGTACTCAACCAAGTCATTCTGAGAATAGTGTATGCGGCGACCGAGTTGCTCTTGCCCGGCGTCAATA
CGGGATAATACCGCGCCACATAGCAGAACTTTAAAAGTGCTCATCATTGGAAAACGTTCTTCGGGGCGAA
AACTCTCAAGGATCTTACCGCTGTTGAGATCCAGTTCGATGTAACCCACTCGTGCACCCAACTGATCTTC
AGCATCTTTTACTTTCACCAGCGTTTCTGGGTGAGCAAAAACAGGAAGGCAAAATGCCGCAAAAAAGGGA
ATAAGGGCGACACGGAAATGTTGAATACTCATACTCTTCCTTTTTCAATATTATTGAAGCATTTATCAGG
GTTATTGTCTCATGAGCGGATACATATTTGAATGTATTTAGAAAAATAAACAAATAGGGGTTCCGCGCAC
ATTTCCCCGAAAAGTGCCACCTGACGTCTAAGAAACCATTATTATCATGACATTAACCTATAAAAATAGG
CGTATCACGAGGCCCTTTCGTCTCGCGCGTTTCGGTGATGACGGTGAAAACCTCTGACACATGCAGCTCC
CGGAGACGGTCACAGCTTGTCTGTAAGCGGATGCCGGGAGCAGACAAGCCCGTCAGGGCGCGTCAGCGGG
TGTTGGCGGGTGTCGGGGCTGGCTTAACTATGCGGCATCAGAGCAGATTGTACTGAGAGTGCACCATATG
CGGTGTGAAATACCGCACAGATGCGTAAGGAGAAAATACCGCATCAGGCGCCATTCGCCATTCAGGCTGC
GCAACTGTTGGGAAGGGCGATCGGTGCGGGCCTCTTCGCTATTACGCCAGCTGGCGAAAGGGGGATGTGC
TGCAAGGCGATTAAGTTGGGTAACGCCAGGGTTTTCCCAGTCACGACGTTGTAAAACGACGGCGCAAGGA
ATGGTGCATGCAAGGAGATGGCGCCCAACAGTCCCCCGGCCACGGGGCCTGCCACCATACCCACGCCGAA
ACAAGCGCTCATGAGCCCGAAGTGGCGAGCCCGATCTTCCCCATCGGTGATGTCGGCGATATAGGCGCCA
GCAACCGCACCTGTGGCGCCGGTGATGCCGGCCACGATGCGTCCGGCGTAGAGGCGATTAGTCCAATTTG
TTAAAGACAGGATATCAGTGGTCCAGGCTCTAGTTTTGACTCAACAATATCACCAGCTGAAGCCTATAGA
GTACGAGCCATAGATAAAATAAAAGATTTTATTTAGTCTCCAGAAAAAGGGGGG
