>Addgene plasmid #130760 | pMSCVbsd-PPARD-A404W | depositor partial sequence | sequence record 250271 | PPARD A404W
ATGGAGCAGCCACAGGAGGAAGCCCCTGAGGTCCGGGAAGAGGAGGAGAAAGAGGAAGTGGCAGAGGCAG
AAGGAGCCCCAGAGCTCAATGGGGGACCACAGCATGCACTTCCTTCCAGCAGCTACACAGACCTCTCCCG
GAGCTCCTCGCCACCCTCACTGCTGGACCAACTGCAGATGGGCTGTGACGGGGCCTCATGCGGCAGCCTC
AACATGGAGTGCCGGGTGTGCGGGGACAAGGCATCGGGCTTCCACTACGGTGTTCATGCATGTGAGGGGT
GCAAGGGCTTCTTCCGTCGTACGATCCGCATGAAGCTGGAGTACGAGAAGTGTGAGCGCAGCTGCAAGAT
TCAGAAGAAGAACCGCAACAAGTGCCAGTACTGCCGCTTCCAGAAGTGCCTGGCACTGGGCATGTCACAC
AACGCTATCCGTTTTGGTCGGATGCCGGAGGCTGAGAAGAGGAAGCTGGTGGCAGGGCTGACTGCAAACG
AGGGGAGCCAGTACAACCCACAGGTGGCCGACCTGAAGGCCTTCTCCAAGCACATCTACAATGCCTACCT
GAAAAACTTCAACATGACCAAAAAGAAGGCCCGCAGCATCCTCACCGGCAAAGCCAGCCACACGGCGCCC
TTTGTGATCCACGACATCGAGACATTGTGGCAGGCAGAGAAGGGGCTGGTGTGGAAGCAGTTGGTGAATG
GCCTGCCTCCCTACAAGGAGATCAGCGTGCACGTCTTCTACCGCTGCCAGTGCACCACAGTGGAGACCGT
GCGGGAGCTCACTGAGTTCGCCAAGAGCATCCCCAGCTTCAGCAGCCTCTTCCTCAACGACCAGGTTACC
CTTCTCAAGTATGGCGTGCACGAGGCCATCTTCGCCATGCTGGCCTCTATCGTCAACAAGGACGGGCTGC
TGGTAGCCAACGGCAGTGGCTTTGTCACCCGTGAGTTCCTGCGCAGCCTCCGCAAACCCTTCAGTGATAT
CATTGAGCCTAAGTTTGAATTTGCTGTCAAGTTCAACGCCCTGGAACTTGATGACAGTGACCTGGCCCTA
TTCATTGCGGCCATCATTCTGTGTGGAGACCGGCCAGGCCTCATGAACGTTCCACGGGTGGAGGCTATCC
AGGACACCATCCTGCGTGCCCTCGAATTCCACCTGCAGGCCAACCACCCTGATGCCCAGTACCTCTTCCC
CAAGCTGCTGCAGAAGATGTGGGACCTGCGGCAACTGGTCACCGAGCACGCCCAGATGATGCAGCGGATC
AAGAAGACCGAAACCGAGACCTCGCTGCACCCTCTGCTCCAGGAGATCTACAAGGACATGTACTAA
